Addgene plasmid #54281: mEmerald-TOMM20-C-10
Purpose: Localization: Nucleus, Excitation: 487, Emission: 509
Depositing lab: Michael Davidson. Depositing organization: Florida State University, Tallahassee.
Backbone
  Vector backbone: mEmerald-C1
  Backbone size w/o insert (bp): 4750
  Vector type: Mammalian Expression
  Selectable markers: Neomycin (select with G418)
Growth in bacteria
  Bacterial resistance: Kanamycin, 50 μg/mL
  Growth temperature: 37°C
  Growth strain: DH5alpha
  Copy number: High Copy
Gene/Insert
  Gene/Insert name: TOMM20 (alt name: NM_014765.2)
  Species: H. sapiens (human)
  Entrez Gene: TOMM20 (a.k.a. MAS20, MOM19, TOM20)
  Promoter: CMV
  Tag / fusion protein: mEmerald (N terminal on backbone)
  Cloning method: Unknown
  Sequencing primers: 5′ CMV-F; 3′ SV40pA-R
Terms and licenses: Academic/Nonprofit Terms; Industry Terms
Depositor comments: . Excitation = 487; Emission = 509. Localization data: Nucleus
How to cite: mEmerald-TOMM20-C-10 was a gift from Michael Davidson (Addgene plasmid # 54281 ; http://n2t.net/addgene:54281 ; RRID:Addgene_54281)
