[The description below was written by a language model from this plasmid's Addgene catalogue record and the feature table of its GenBank file.]
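Description:
mEmerald-TOMM20-C-10 is a mammalian expression plasmid built on the mEmerald-C1 backbone (about 4.75 kb without insert). It drives expression of human TOMM20 (also known as TOM20, MAS20 or MOM19) fused to the green fluorescent protein mEmerald. Transcription comes from the CMV promoter, a strong constitutive promoter in most mammalian cell lines, and the listed 3′ sequencing primer indicates an SV40 polyadenylation signal downstream of the cassette. mEmerald is supplied by the backbone and sits at the N terminus of the fusion, so TOMM20 is cloned in frame after the fluorescent protein. The "10" in the name probably refers to the length of the linker between the two parts, but the record does not state this. The plasmid is maintained at high copy in E. coli under kanamycin selection, and a neomycin resistance marker allows G418 selection of stably transfected mammalian cells.

The available GenBank record covers only 1,260 bp of the construct. It annotates a Kozak consensus for efficient translation initiation, the mammalian codon-optimized mEmerald coding sequence (a bright monomeric GFP variant) and standard EGFP sequencing primer sites. The TOMM20 portion, promoter, origin and resistance genes are not annotated there.

The construct is intended as a live-cell imaging localization marker, with recorded excitation at 487 nm and emission at 509 nm. The catalogue fields give the localization as nucleus, whereas TOMM20 is a receptor subunit of the translocase of the outer mitochondrial membrane and would be expected to mark mitochondria. Because TOMM20 is anchored through its N-terminal region, an N-terminal tag might also affect targeting. Users should therefore verify the localization pattern empirically.
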