LOCUS       Exported 1260 bp ds-DNA linear SYN 19-MAY-2021
DEFINITION  Localization: Nucleus, Excitation: 487, Emission: 509.
ACCESSION   .
VERSION     .
KEYWORDS    mEmerald-TOMM20-C-10
SOURCE      synthetic DNA construct
  ORGANISM  synthetic DNA construct
REFERENCE   1 (bases 1 to 1260)
  TITLE     Davidson mEmerald
REFERENCE   2 (bases 1 to 1260)
  AUTHORS   .
  TITLE     Direct Submission
  JOURNAL   Exported May 19, 2021 from SnapGene Server 1.1.58
            http://www.snapgene.com
FEATURES             Location/Qualifiers
     source          1..1260
                     /organism="synthetic DNA construct"
                     /mol_type="other DNA"
     regulatory      26..35
                     /regulatory_class="other"
                     /note="vertebrate consensus sequence for strong initiation
                     of translation (Kozak, 1987)"
     CDS             32..748
                     /codon_start=1
                     /product="brightly fluorescent monomeric variant of GFP"
                     /label=mEmerald
                     /note="mammalian codon-optimized"
                     /translation="MVSKGEELFTGVVPILVELDGDVNGHKFSVSGEGEGDATYGKLTL
                     KFICTTGKLPVPWPTLVTTLTYGVQCFARYPDHMKQHDFFKSAMPEGYVQERTIFFKDD
                     GNYKTRAEVKFEGDTLVNRIELKGIDFKEDGNILGHKLEYNYNSHKVYITADKQKNGIK
                     VNFKTRHNIEDGSVQLADHYQQNTPIGDGPVLLPDNHYLSTQSKLSKDPNEKRDHMVLL
                     EFVTAAGITLGMDELYK"
     primer_bind     complement(77..98)
                     /label=EGFP-N
                     /note="EGFP, reverse primer"
     primer_bind     complement(338..357)
                     /label=EXFP-R
                     /note="For distinguishing EGFP variants, reverse primer"
     primer_bind     685..706
                     /label=EGFP-C
                     /note="EGFP, forward primer"
ORIGIN
        1 cgtcagatcg ctagcgctac cggtcgccac catggtgagc aagggcgagg agctgttcac
       61 cggggtggtg cccatcctgg tcgagctgga cggcgacgta aacggccaca agttcagcgt
      121 gtccggcgag ggcgagggcg atgccaccta cggcaagctg accctgaagt tcatctgcac
      181 caccggcaag ctgcccgtgc cctggcccac cctcgtgacc accttgacct acggcgtgca
      241 gtgcttcgcc cgctaccccg accacatgaa gcagcacgac ttcttcaagt ccgccatgcc
      301 cgaaggctac gtccaggagc gcaccatctt cttcaaggac gacggcaact acaagacccg
      361 cgccgaggtg aagttcgagg gcgacaccct ggtgaaccgc atcgagctga agggcatcga
      421 cttcaaggag gacggcaaca tcctggggca caagctggag tacaactaca acagccacaa
      481 ggtctatatc accgccgaca agcagaagaa cggcatcaag gtgaacttca agacccgcca
      541 caacatcgag gacggcagcg tgcagctcgc cgaccactac cagcagaaca cccccatcgg
      601 cgacggcccc gtgctgctgc ccgacaacca ctacctgagc acccagtcca agctgagcaa
      661 agaccccaac gagaagcgcg atcacatggt cctgctggag ttcgtgaccg ccgccgggat
      721 cactctcggc atggacgagc tgtacaagtc cggactcaga tctagcgcaa gtggcggagt
      781 gggtcggaac agcgccatcg ccgccggtgt atgcggggcc cttttcattg ggtactgcat
      841 ctacttcgac cgcaaaagac gaagtgaccc caacttcaag aacaggcttc gagaacgaag
      901 aaagaaacag aagcttgcca aggagagagc tgggctttcc aagttacctg accttaaaga
      961 tgctgaagct gttcagaagt tcttccttga agaaatacag cttggtgaag agttactagc
     1021 tcaaggtgaa tatgagaagg gcgtagacca tctgacaaat gcaattgctg tgtgtggaca
     1081 gccacagcag ttactgcagg tcttacagca aactcttcca ccaccagtgt tccagatgct
     1141 tctgactaag ctcccaacaa ttagtcagag aattgtaagt gctcagagct tggctgaaga
     1201 tgatgtggaa tgaggatcca ccggatctag ataactgatc ataatcagcc ataccacatt
//
