>Addgene plasmid #54281 | mEmerald-TOMM20-C-10 | addgene partial sequence | sequence record 92646 | EGFP-C 5'-CATGGTCCTGCTGGAGTTCGTG-3'
GACGAGCTGTACAAGTCCGGACTCAGATCTAGCGCAAGTGGCGGAGTGGGTCGGAACAGCGCCATCGCCG
CCGGTGTATGCGGGGCCCTTTTCATTGGGTACTGCATCTACTTCGACCGCAAAAGACGAAGTGACCCCAA
CTTCAAGAACAGGCTTCGAGAACGAAGAAAGAAACAGAAGCTTGCCAAGGAGAGAGCTGGGCTTTCCAAG
TTACCTGACCTTAAAGATGCTGAAGCTGTTCAGAAGTTCTTCCTTGAAGAAATACAGCTTGGTGAAGAGT
TACTAGCTCAAGGTGAATATGAGAAGGGCGTAGACCATCTGACAAATGCAATTGCTGTGTGTGGACAGCC
ACAGCAGTTACTGCAGGTCTTACAGCAAACTCTTCCACCACCAGTGTTCCAGATGCTTCTGACTAAGCTC
CCAACAATTAGTCAGAGAATTGTAAGTGCTCAGAGCTTGGCTGAAGATGATGTGGAATGAGGATCCACCG
GATCTAGATAACTGATCATAATCAGCCATACCACATTTGTAGAGGTTTTACTTGCTTTAAAAAACCTCCC
ACACCTCCCCCTGAACCTGAAACATAAAATGAATGCAATTGTTGTTGTTAACTTGTTTATTGCAGCTTAT
AATGGTTACAAATAAAGCAATAGCATCACAAATTTCACAAATAAAGCATTTTTTTCACTGCATTCTAGTT
GTGGTTTGTCCAAACTCATCAATGTATCTTAACGCGTAAATTGTAAGCGTTAATATTTTGTTAA
